>Addgene plasmid #41480 | TAL-2AA3 | depositor partial sequence | sequence record 55349 | TAL-2AA3 sequence 252 bps
GAATGCCCGGTTGCTCCCTGTCTTGTGTCAAGATCATGGACTGACCCCAGACCAGGTGGTCGCAATCGCC
TCTAACATCGGGGGAAAGCAAGCCCTGGAAACCGTGCAAAGGTTGTTGCCCGTCCTTTGTCAAGACCACG
GCCTTACACCCGAGCAAGTCGTGGCCATTGCATCAAACATCGGTGGCAAACAGGCTCTTGAGACTGTTCA
GAGACTTCTCCCAGTTCTCTGCCAGGCACACGGGCTGCATTC
