>Addgene plasmid #41480 | TAL-2AA3 | addgene partial sequence | sequence record 55899 | M13_pUC_fwd
TCGAGCTCGGTACCTCGCGAATGCATCTAGATCCAAATGAATGCCCGGTTGCTCCCTGTCTTGTGTCAAG
ATCATGGACTGACCCCAGACCAGGTGGTCGCAATCGCCTCTAACATCGGGGGAAAGCAAGCCCTGGAAAC
CGTGCAAAGGTTGTTGCCCGTCCTTTGTCAAGACCACGGCCTTACACCCGAGCAAGTCGTGGCCATTGCA
TCAAACATCGGTGGCAAACAGGCTCTTGAGACTGTTCAGAGACTTCTCCCAGTTCTCTGCCAGGCACACG
GGCTGCATTCCCAAATATCGGATCCCGGGCCCGTCGACTGCAGAGGCCTGCATGCAAGCTTGGCGTAATC
ATGGTCATAGCTGTTTCCTGTGTGAAATTGTTATCCGCTCACAATTCCACACAACATACGAGCCGGAAGC
ATAAAGTGTAAAGCCTGGGGTGCCTAATGAGTGAGCTAACTCACATTAATTGCGTTGCGCTCACTGCCCG
CTTTCCAGTCGGGAAACCTGTCGTGCCAGCTGCATTAATGAATCGGCCAACGCGCGGGGAGAGGCGGTTT
GCGTATTGGGCGCTCTTCCGCTTCCTCGCTCACTGACTCGCTGCGCTCGGTCGTTCGGCTGCGGCGAGCG
GTATCAGCTCACTCAAAGGCGGTAATACGGTTATCCACAGAATCAGGGGATAACGCAGGAAAGAACATGT
GAGCAAAAGGCCAGCAAAAGGCCAGGAACCGTAAAAAGGCCGCGTTGCTGGCGTTTTTCCATAGGCTCCG
CCCCCCTGACGAGCATCACAAAAATCGACGCTCAAGTCAGAGGTGGCGAAACCCGACAGGACTATAAAGA
TACCAGGCGTTTCCCCCTGGAAGCTCCCTCGTGCGCTCTCCTGTTCCGACCCTGCCGCTTACCGGATACC
TGTCCGCCTTTCTCCCTTCG
