[The description below was written by a language model from this plasmid's Addgene catalogue record.]
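Description:
TAL-2AA3 is a small bacterial cloning plasmid that serves as a module in a library for assembling transcription activator-like effector (TALE) genes by ligation-independent cloning. It is built on a custom backbone of about 2.96 kb, catalogued as a PCR cloning vector, and is maintained at high copy number in E. coli under ampicillin selection. The record does not name the origin of replication or provide a feature map. The listed M13/pUC forward and reverse sequencing primers indicate that the insert sits between standard pUC-type priming sites.

The payload is a 252 bp synthetic insert called 2AA3. Its size and the associated publication suggest a short block of TALE repeat units. The "2" and "AA" in the name may denote a two-repeat unit and its base specificities, with the final digit marking a position in the assembly scheme, but the record does not define this nomenclature, so that reading is an inference. No promoter, tag, reporter or eukaryotic expression element is described, which fits a storage and template plasmid rather than an expression construct.

In use, plasmids of this kind supply pre-made repeat fragments that are joined in a defined order through complementary single-stranded overhangs, without ligase. This allows high-throughput construction of custom TALE DNA-binding arrays, which can then be fused to nuclease or transcriptional effector domains. The cloning method used to build the plasmid itself is recorded as unknown.
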