Addgene plasmid #41480: TAL-2AA3
Depositing lab: Veit Hornung. Depositing organization: Universitaetsklinikum Bonn. Publication: A ligation-independent cloning technique for high-throughput assembly of transcription activator-like effector genes. Schmid-Burgk JL, Schmidt T, Kaiser V, Honing K, Hornung V. Nat Biotechnol. 2012 Dec 16. doi: 10.1038/nbt.2460. PubMed 23242165.
Backbone
  Vector backbone: Custom backbone
  Backbone size w/o insert (bp): 2961
  Vector type: PCR Cloning Vector
Growth in bacteria
  Bacterial resistance: Ampicillin, 100 μg/mL
  Growth temperature: 37°C
  Growth strain: DH10B
  Copy number: High Copy
Gene/Insert
  Gene/Insert name: 2AA3
  Species: Synthetic
  Insert size (bp): 252
  Cloning method: Unknown
  Sequencing primers: 5′ M13_pUC_fwd; 3′ M13_pUC_rev
Terms and licenses: Academic/Nonprofit Terms; Industry Terms: Not Available to Industry
How to cite: TAL-2AA3 was a gift from Veit Hornung (Addgene plasmid # 41480 ; http://n2t.net/addgene:41480 ; RRID:Addgene_41480)
